>Addgene plasmid #185091 | KBB430 | addgene full sequence | sequence record 368167 | Addgene NGS Result
GATCGCTTGCCTGTAACTTACACGCGCCTCGTATCTTTTAATGATGGAATAATTTGGGAATTTACTCTGT
GTTTATTTATTTTTATGTTTTGTATTTGGATTTTAGAAAGTAAATAAAGAAGGTAGAAGAGTTACGGAAT
GAAGAAAAAAAAATAAACAAAGGTTTAAAAAATTTCAACAAAAAGCGTACTTTACATATATATTTATTAG
ACAAGAAAAGCAGATTAAATAGATATACATTCGATTAACGATAAGTAAAATGTAAAATCACAGGATTTTC
GTGTGTGGTCTTCTACACAGACAAGATGAAACAATTCGGCATTAATACCTGAGAGCAGGAAGAGCAAGAT
AAAAGGTAGTATTTGTTGGCGATCCCCCTAGAGTCTTTTACATCTTCGGAAAACAAAAACTATTTTTTCT
TTAATTTCTTTTTTTACTTTCTATTTTTAATTTATATATTTATATTAAAAAATTTAAATTATAATTATTT
TTATAGCACGTGATGAAAAGGACCCAGGTGGCACTTTTCGGGGAAATGTGCGCGGAACCCCTATTTGTTT
ATTTTTCTAAATACATTCAAATATGTATCCGCTCATGAGACAATAACCCTGATAAATGCTTCAATAATAT
TGAAAAAGGAAGAGTATGAGTATTCAACATTTCCGTGTCGCCCTTATTCCCTTTTTTGCGGCATTTTGCC
TTCCTGTTTTTGCTCACCCAGAAACGCTGGTGAAAGTAAAAGATGCTGAAGATCAGTTGGGTGCACGAGT
GGGTTACATCGAACTGGATCTCAACAGCGGTAAGATCCTTGAGAGTTTTCGCCCCGAAGAACGTTTTCCA
ATGATGAGCACTTTTAAAGTTCTGCTATGTGGCGCGGTATTATCCCGTATTGACGCCGGGCAAGAGCAAC
TCGGTCGCCGCATACACTATTCTCAGAATGACTTGGTTGAGTACTCACCAGTCACAGAAAAGCATCTTAC
GGATGGCATGACAGTAAGAGAATTATGCAGTGCTGCCATAACCATGAGTGATAACACTGCGGCCAACTTA
CTTCTGACAACGATCGGAGGACCGAAGGAGCTAACCGCTTTTTTGCACAACATGGGGGATCATGTAACTC
GCCTTGATCGTTGGGAACCGGAGCTGAATGAAGCCATACCAAACGACGAGCGTGACACCACGATGCCTGT
AGCAATGGCAACAACGTTGCGCAAACTATTAACTGGCGAACTACTTACTCTAGCTTCCCGGCAACAATTA
ATAGACTGGATGGAGGCGGATAAAGTTGCAGGACCACTTCTGCGCTCGGCCCTTCCGGCTGGCTGGTTTA
TTGCTGATAAATCTGGAGCCGGTGAGCGTGGGTCTCGCGGTATCATTGCAGCACTGGGGCCAGATGGTAA
GCCCTCCCGTATCGTAGTTATCTACACGACGGGGAGTCAGGCAACTATGGATGAACGAAATAGACAGATC
GCTGAGATAGGTGCCTCACTGATTAAGCATTGGTAACTGTCAGACCAAGTTTACTCATATATACTTTAGA
TTGATTTAAAACTTCATTTTTAATTTAAAAGGATCTAGGTGAAGATCCTTTTTGATAATCTCATGACCAA
AATCCCTTAACGTGAGTTTTCGTTCCACTGAGCGTCAGACCCCGTAGAAAAGATCAAAGGATCTTCTTGA
GATCCTTTTTTTCTGCGCGTAATCTGCTGCTTGCAAACAAAAAAACCACCGCTACCAGCGGTGGTTTGTT
TGCCGGATCAAGAGCTACCAACTCTTTTTCCGAAGGTAACTGGCTTCAGCAGAGCGCAGATACCAAATAC
TGTTCTTCTAGTGTAGCCGTAGTTAGGCCACCACTTCAAGAACTCTGTAGCACCGCCTACATACCTCGCT
CTGCTAATCCTGTTACCAGTGGCTGCTGCCAGTGGCGATAAGTCGTGTCTTACCGGGTTGGACTCAAGAC
GATAGTTACCGGATAAGGCGCAGCGGTCGGGCTGAACGGGGGGTTCGTGCACACAGCCCAGCTTGGAGCG
AACGACCTACACCGAACTGAGATACCTACAGCGTGAGCTATGAGAAAGCGCCACGCTTCCCGAAGGGAGA
AAGGCGGACAGGTATCCGGTAAGCGGCAGGGTCGGAACAGGAGAGCGCACGAGGGAGCTTCCAGGGGGAA
ACGCCTGGTATCTTTATAGTCCTGTCGGGTTTCGCCACCTCTGACTTGAGCGTCGATTTTTGTGATGCTC
GTCAGGGGGGCGGAGCCTATGGAAAAACGCCAGCAACGCGGCCTTTTTACGGTTCCTGGCCTTTTGCTGG
CCTTTTGCTCACATGTTCTTTCCTGCGTTATCCCCTGATTCTGTGGATAACCGTATTACCGCCTTTGAGT
GAGCTGATACCGCTCGCCGCAGCCGAACGACCGAGCGCAGCGAGTCAGTGAGCGAGGAAGCGGAAGAGCG
CCCAATACGCAAACCGCCTCTCCCCGCGCGTTGGCCGATTCATTAATGCAGCTGGCACGACAGGTTTCCC
GACTGGAAAGCGGGCAGTGAGCGCAACGCAATTAATGTGAGTTAGCTCACTCATTAGGCACCCCAGGCTT
TACACTTTATGCTTCCGGCTCGTATGTTGTGTGGAATTGTGAGCGGATAACAATTTCACACAGGAAACAG
CTATGACATGATTACGAATTCGATCCATTGAGTCATCAGCCTCTTCTTGAAAAAACGATTCTGAAATAAC
CGGAACTTGTTTAGATTCCTTTTTGTAGGTTAATCTTATCCTGTACTTGCTGATATTGTGGTTATTAGCA
GAGATTTTTTTCAAAACATCATCTAAAGTAGGCTTTTTGGATAAGTCAATTTCAGTGTCCCTTAACCCTT
TAGAGCGGCTTTTTATGGTGATAGGCATTTTCAAATTAAATTCAAAATATGTATCTCTCTCAAATAGCTC
AATTGGTTTCTAGATAGCTAAATAGAATATAATCTTACTGTCCTCCGTTCTGTAAAATTCACGCTCTTAG
TCCCTTTTCATAATTCCTTAACTTTTTGCGTACAAAATGATATGTTTATTATATTTTTCTTTTTTTTTTT
TCAAATTTTTTCTTTTTCTTGAAAAATTTTTCAAATTGGAAAGCTCATCTCTCTTGAATGTATAATACTT
TCTTCCTCTAACTTTCAAAAAGTTTTACATAGCCAAGAAGTTTTCCTTACATCGGTATACTACTGTTATA
TAAGTTATTCTTCGAGAAACAATTAGATATCATTCATCGGATAAATCTAAGTTGCCCATTGCTTTCAATA
ACTCCGATCAAATTAACTCAAATCAACTAAAACAGTAATGTCAGCATGCCTTGCGCAACACGATGAAGCC
GTGGACAACAAATTCAACAAAGAACAACAAAACGCGTTCTATGAGATCTTACATTTACCTAACTTAAACG
AAGAACAACGAAACGCCTTCATCCAAAGTTTAAAAGATGACCCAAGCCAAAGCGCTAACCTTTTAGCAGA
AGCTAAAAAGCTAAATGATGCTCAGGCGCCGAAAGTAGACAACAAATTCAACAAAGAACAACAAAACGCG
TTCTATGAGATCTTACATTTACCTAACTTAAACGAAGAACAACGAAACGCCGTCATCCAAAGTTTAAAAG
ATGACCCAAGCCAAAGCGCTAACCTTTTAGCAGAAGCTAAAAAGCTAAATGATGCTCAGGCGCCGAAAGT
AGACGCGAATTCGGGGCTGCAGGAATTCGATATCCCAACGACCGAAAACCTGTATTTTCAGGGCGCCCAT
ATGGCCATGGCAATGACCATATCGTTGAGCAATATAAAGAAAAGAGACCATTCTAAAATTTCCGATGGAA
CTTCTGGTGAATCATCGCTTGTAGCTGCTGCTCAGTTGGAAAGCGCCACCGGAGATCAAGAGGAAGAATA
TACAGACCATGAAATCATTATAGAGCCGTTGCACTTTGCTAATAATAATAACACTGTACTCACAGATTCA
GAAAATTATCTAAGATGGCAAAATACCATCTCCAACGTTGTTAAATCAGTGAGCAAAGGAGAAGAACTCT
TCACTGGAGTTGTCCCAATTCTTGTTGAATTAGATGGTGATGTTAATGGGCACAAATTTTCTGTCAGTGG
AGAGGGTGAAGGTGATGCAACATACGGAAAACTTACCCTTAAATTTATTTGCACTACTGGAAAACTACCT
GTTCCATGGCCAACACTTGTCACTACTTTCACTTATGGTGTTCAGTGCTTTTCAAGATACCCGGATCATA
TGAAACGGCATGACTTTTTCAAGAGTGCCATGCCCGAAGGTTATGTACAGGAAAGAACTATATTTTTCAA
AGATGACGGGAACTACAAGACACGTGCTGAAGTCAAGTTTGAAGGTGATACCCTTGTTAATAGAATCGAG
TTAAAAGGTATTGATTTTAAAGAAGATGGAAACATTCTTGGGCACAAATTGGAATACAACTATAACTCAC
ACAATGTATACATCATGGCAGACAAACAAAAGAATGGAATCAAAGCTAACTTCAAAATTAGACACAACAT
TGAAGATGGAAGCGTTCAACTAGCAGACCATTATCAACAAAATACTCCAATTGGCGATGGCCCTGTCCTT
TTACCAGACAACCATTACCTGTCCACACAATCTGCCCTTTCGAAAGATCCCAACGAAAAGAGAGACCACA
TGGTCCTTCTTGAGTTTGTAACAGCTGCTGGGATTACACATGGCATGGATGAACTATACAAAGGATCCGG
CTGCTAACAAAGCCCGAAAGGAAGCTGAGTTGGCTGCTGCCACCGCTGAGCAATAACTAGCATAACCCCT
TGGGGCCTCTAAACGGGTCTTGAGGGGTTTTTTGCTGAAAGGAGGAACTATATCCGGATATCCACAGGAC
GGGTGTGGTCGCCATGATCGCGTAGTCGATAGTGGCTCCAAGTAGCGAAGCGAGCAGGACTGGGCGGCGG
CCAAAGCGGTCGGACAGTGCTCCGAGAACGGGTGCGCATAGAAATTGCATCAACGCATATAGCGCTAGAG
CGGCCGCCACCGCGGTGGAGCTCCAATTCGCCCTATAGTGAGTCGTATTACAATTCACTGGCCGTCGTTT
TACAACGTCGTGACTGGGAAAACCCTGGCGTTACCCAACTTAATCGCCTTGCAGCACATCCCCCTTTCGC
CAGCTGGCGTAATAGCGAAGAGGCCCGCACCGATCGCCCTTCCCAACAGTTGCGCAGCCTGAATGGCGAA
TGG
[124 nt withheld, positions 5254-5377]
C
[91 nt withheld, positions 5379-5469]
A
[49 nt withheld, positions 5471-5519]
CCTTTGACGTTGGAGTCCACGTTCTTT
[37 nt withheld, positions 5547-5583]
ACCCTATCTCGGTCTATTCTTTTGATTTATAAGGGATTTTGCCGATTTCGGCCTATTGGTTAAAAAATGA
GCTGATTTAACAAAAATTTAACGCGAATTTTAACAAAATATTAACGCTTACAATTTCCTGATGCGGTATT
TTCTCCTTACGCATCTGTGCGGTATTTCACACCGCATAGGGTAATAACTGATATAATTAAATTGAAGCTC
TAATTTGTGAGTTTAGTATACATGCATTTACTTATAATACAGTTTTTTAGTTTTGCTGGCCGCATCTTCT
CAAATATGCTTCCCAGCCTGCTTTTCTGTAACGTTCACCCTCTACCTTAGCATCCCTTCCCTTTGCAAAT
AGTCCTCTTCCAACAATAATAATGTCAGATCCTGTAGAGACCACATCATCCACGGTTCTATACTGTTGAC
CCAATGCGTCTCCCTTGTCATCTAAACCCACACCGGGTGTCATAATCAACCAATCGTAACCTTCATCTCT
TCCACCCATGTCTCTTTGAGCAATAAAGCCGATAACAAAATCTTTGTCGCTCTTCGCAATGTCAACAGTA
CCCTTAGTATATTCTCCAGTAGATAGGGAGCCCTTGCATGACAATTCTGCTAACATCAAAAGGCCTCTAG
GTTCCTTTGTTACTTCTTCTGCCGCCTGCTTCAAACCGCTAACAATACCTGGGCCCACCACACCGTGTGC
ATTCGTAATGTCTGCCCATTCTGCTATTCTGTATACACCCGCAGAGTACTGCAATTTGACTGTATTACCA
ATGTCAGCAAATTTTCTGTCTTCGAAGAGTAAAAAATTGTACTTGGCGGATAATGCCTTTAGCGGCTTAA
CTGTGCCCTCCATGGAAAAATCAGTCAAGATATCCACATGTGTTTTTAGTAAACAAATTTTGGGACCTAA
TGCTTCAACTAACTCCAGTAATTCCTTGGTGGTACGAACATCCAATGAAGCACACAAGTTTGTTTGCTTT
TCGTGCATGATATTAAATAGCTTGGCAGCAACAGGACTAGGATGAGTAGCAGCACGTTCCTTATATGTAG
CTTTCGACATGATTTATCTTCGTTTCCTGCAGGTTTTTGTTCTGTGCAGTTGGGTTAAGAATACTGGGCA
ATTTCATGTTTCTTCAACACTACATATGCGTATATATACCAATCTAAGTCTGTGCTCCTTCCTTCGTTCT
TCCTTCTGTTCGGAGATTACCGAATCAAAAAAATTTCAAGGAAACCGAAATCAAAAAAAAGAATAAAAAA
AAAATGATGAATTGAAAAGGTGGTATGGTGCACTCTCAGTACAATCTGCTCTGATGCCGCATAGTTAAGC
CAGCCCCGACACCCGCCAACACCCGCTGACGCGCCCTGACGGGCTTGTCTGCTCCCGGCATCCGCTTACA
GACAAGCTGTGACCGTCTCCGGGAGCTGCATGTGTCAGAGGTTTTCACCGTCATCACCGAAACGCGCGAG
ACGAAAGGGCCTCGTGATACGCCTATTTTTATAGGTTAATGTCATGATAATAATGGTTTCTTAGACG
Features (pLannotate 1.2.2; 29 found; start..end, strand, type, name):
      1..504     -  misc_feature   CEN/ARS: S. cerevisiae CEN6 centromere fused to an autonomously replicating sequence
    541..645     +  promoter       AmpR promoter: bla
    646..1506    +  CDS            AmpR: β-lactamase; bla; confers resistance to ampicillin, carbenicillin, and related antibiotics
   1677..2265    +  rep_origin     ori: high-copy-number ColE1/pMB1/pBR322/pUC origin of replication
   2448..2540    +  CDS            lacI (fragment): lac repressor; lacI; The lac repressor binds to the lac operator to inhibit transcription in E. coli. This inhibition can be relieved by adding lactose or isopropyl-β-D-thiogalactopyranoside (IPTG).
   2553..2574    +  protein_bind   CAP binding site: CAP binding activates transcription in the presence of cAMP. E. coli catabolite activator protein
   2589..2619    +  promoter       lac promoter: promoter for the E. coli lac operon
   2627..2643    +  protein_bind   lac operator: The lac repressor binds to the lac operator to inhibit transcription in E. coli. This inhibition can be relieved by adding lactose or isopropyl-β-D-thiogalactopyranoside (IPTG). lac repressor encoded by lacI
   2683..2898    -  CDS            TSC13 (fragment): TECR_YEAST - Experimental evidence at protein level: Swiss-Prot protein existence level 1. Catalyzes the last of the four reactions of the long-chain fatty acids elongation cycle. This endoplasmic reticulum-bound enzymatic process, allows the addition of 2 carbons to the chain of long- and very long-chain fatty acids/VLCFAs per cycle. This enzyme reduces the trans-2,3-enoyl-CoA fatty acid intermediate to an acyl-CoA that can be further elongated by entering a new cycle of elongation. Thereby, it participates in the production of VLCFAs of different chain lengths that are involved in multiple b
   2904..2920    -  terminator     IE1 terminator (fragment): terminator of the ie1 gene from the baculovirus Autographa californica
   3089..3111    +  promoter       TEF1 promoter (fragment): S. cerevisiae TEF1; promoter for EF-1α
   3361..3534    +  CDS            ProtA: IgG-binding unit of Staphylococcus aureus protein A
   3538..3708    +  CDS            ProtA: IgG-binding unit of Staphylococcus aureus protein A
   3724..3744    +  misc_feature   MCS (fragment): pBluescript multiple cloning site
   3754..3774    +  CDS            TEV site: tobacco etch virus (TEV) protease recognition and cleavage site
   3793..4041    +  CDS            NMA111 (fragment): NM111_YEAST - Also known as YNM3. Experimental evidence at protein level: Swiss-Prot protein existence level 1. Nuclear serine protease which mediates apoptosis through proteolysis of the apoptotic inhibitor BIR1. From Saccharomyces cerevisiae (strain ATCC 204508 / S288c) (Baker's yeast).
   4040..4752    +  CDS            GFP (fragment): green fluorescent protein
   4760..4809    +  CDS            SET1 (fragment): solubility-enhancement tag derived from T7 phage gene 10B
   4817..4864    +  terminator     T7 terminator: transcription terminator for bacteriophage T7 RNA polymerase
   4890..5038    -  CDS            TcR (fragment): tetracycline efflux protein; tet; confers resistance to tetracycline
   5035..5063    -  misc_feature   MCS (fragment): pBluescript multiple cloning site
   5072..5090    -  promoter       T7 promoter: promoter for bacteriophage T7 RNA polymerase
   5093..5250    +  CDS            lacZα (fragment): LacZα fragment of β-galactosidase; lacZ fragment
   5254..5682    +  rep_origin     f1 ori (sequence partly withheld): f1 bacteriophage origin of replication; arrow indicates direction of (+) strand synthesis
   5710..5761    -  misc_feature   bom (fragment): basis of mobility region from pBR322
   5840..6643    -  CDS            URA3: orotidine-5'-phosphate decarboxylase, required for uracil biosynthesis; S. cerevisiae URA3; yeast auxotrophic marker, counterselectable with 5-fluoroorotic acid (5-FOA)
   6644..6859    -  promoter       URA3 promoter: S. cerevisiae URA3
   6867..6916    -  misc_feature   bom (fragment): basis of mobility region from pBR322
   7018..7053    -  CDS            rop (fragment): Rop protein, which maintains plasmids at low copy number; rop
