[The description below was written by a language model from this plasmid's Addgene catalogue record and pLannotate feature annotations shown in this document.]
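Description:
KBB430 is a yeast expression plasmid built on pRS316, a low-copy centromeric shuttle vector for Saccharomyces cerevisiae. The CEN6/ARS element provides stable, near single-copy maintenance in yeast, and URA3 under its own promoter allows selection in uracil auxotrophs and counterselection with 5-fluoroorotic acid. In E. coli the plasmid replicates from a high-copy ColE1/pUC-type origin and is selected with ampicillin through the bla gene. An f1 origin and remnants of the pBluescript-derived lacZα/multiple cloning site region, including a T7 promoter, are also present.

According to the catalogue entry, the insert is S. cerevisiae NMA111, which encodes a nuclear HtrA-like serine protease with proapoptotic activity. It is fused at its C terminus to GFP and carries a KRK-to-AAA substitution at residues 28–30 that disrupts the first nuclear localization signal. The construct is suited to testing by fluorescence microscopy how this signal contributes to nuclear import of Nma111p.

The feature table suggests a more specialised reporter than a full-length fusion. Only a short NMA111 fragment of about 250 nt is annotated, placed directly upstream of the GFP coding sequence. It is preceded in the same orientation by two protein A IgG-binding units and a TEV protease cleavage site, and the 7.1 kb plasmid is too small to hold the complete gene. The sequenced plasmid may therefore encode a protein A–TEV–Nma111 N-terminal fragment–GFP reporter, a discrepancy the record does not resolve. The promoter driving expression is not stated. Only a very short TEF1 promoter match and a TSC13 fragment lie upstream, and a T7 terminator follows GFP.
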