Addgene plasmid #185091: KBB430
Purpose: NMA111-GFP with first nuclear localization signal mutated (amino acids 28 - 30, KRK -> AAA)
Depositing lab: Ken Belanger. Depositing organization: Colgate University. Publication: Nuclear localisation is crucial for the proapoptotic activity of the HtrA-like serine protease Nma111p. Belanger KD, Walter D, Henderson TA, Yelton AL, O'Brien TG, Belanger KG, Geier SJ, Fahrenkrog B. J Cell Sci. 2009 Nov 1;122(Pt 21):3931-41. doi: 10.1242/jcs.056887. Epub 2009 Oct 6. PubMed 19808885.
Backbone
  Vector backbone: pRS316
  Vector type: Yeast Expression
  Selectable markers: URA3
Growth in bacteria
  Bacterial resistance: Ampicillin, 100 μg/mL
  Growth temperature: 37°C
  Growth strain: DH5alpha
  Copy number: High Copy
Gene/Insert
  Gene/Insert name: NMA111
  Species: S. cerevisiae (budding yeast)
  Mutation: First nuclear localization signal mutated (amino acids 28 - 30, KRK -> AAA)
  Tag / fusion protein: GFP (C terminal on insert)
  Cloning method: Restriction Enzyme; 5′ cloning site unknown (unknown if destroyed)
Terms and licenses: Academic/Nonprofit Terms; Industry Terms: Not Available to Industry
How to cite: KBB430 was a gift from Ken Belanger (Addgene plasmid # 185091 ; http://n2t.net/addgene:185091 ; RRID:Addgene_185091)
